>Addgene plasmid #220563 | LT3GEPIR-ARshRNA3 | addgene full sequence | sequence record 437700 | Addgene NGS Result
AACGACCGAGCGCAGCGAGTCAGTGAGCGAGGAAGCGGAAGAGCGCCCAATACGCAAACCGCCTCTCCCC
GCGCGTTGGCCGATTCATTAATGCAGCTGGCACGACAGGTTTCCCGACTGGAAAGCGGGCAGTGAGCGCA
ACGCAATTAATGTGAGTTAGCTCACTCATTAGGCACCCCAGGCTTTACACTTTATGCTTCCGGCTCGTAT
GTTGTGTGGAATTGTGAGCGGATAACAATTTCACACAGGAAACAGCTATGACCATGATTACGCCAAGCGC
GCAATTAACCCTCACTAAAGGGAACAAAAGCTGGAGCTGCAAGCTTAATGTAGTCTTATGCAATACTCTT
GTAGTCTTGCAACATGGTAACGATGAGTTAGCAACATGCCTTACAAGGAGAGAAAAAGCACCGTGCATGC
CGATTGGTGGAAGTAAGGTGGTACGATCGTGCCTTATTAGGAAGGCAACAGACGGGTCTGACATGGATTG
GACGAACCACTGAATTGCCGCATTGCAGAGATATTGTATTTAAGTGCCTAGCTCGATACATAAACGGGTC
TCTCTGGTTAGACCAGATCTGAGCCTGGGAGCTCTCTGGCTAACTAGGGAACCCACTGCTTAAGCCTCAA
TAAAGCTTGCCTTGAGTGCTTCAAGTAGTGTGTGCCCGTCTGTTGTGTGACTCTGGTAACTAGAGATCCC
TCAGACCCTTTTAGTCAGTGTGGAAAATCTCTAGCAGTGGCGCCCGAACAGGGACTTGAAAGCGAAAGGG
AAACCAGAGGAGCTCTCTCGACGCAGGACTCGGCTTGCTGAAGCGCGCACGGCAAGAGGCGAGGGGCGGC
GACTGGTGAGTACGCCAAAAATTTTGACTAGCGGAGGCTAGAAGGAGAGAGATGGGTGCGAGAGCGTCAG
TATTAAGCGGGGGAGAATTAGATCGCGATGGGAAAAAATTCGGTTAAGGCCAGGGGGAAAGAAAAAATAT
AAATTAAAACATATAGTATGGGCAAGCAGGGAGCTAGAACGATTCGCAGTTAATCCTGGCCTGTTAGAAA
CATCAGAAGGCTGTAGACAAATACTGGGACAGCTACAACCATCCCTTCAGACAGGATCAGAAGAACTTAG
ATCATTATATAATACAGTAGCAACCCTCTATTGTGTGCATCAAAGGATAGAGATAAAAGACACCAAGGAA
GCTTTAGACAAGATAGAGGAAGAGCAAAACAAAAGTAAGACCACCGCACAGCAAGCGGCCGCTGATCTTC
AGACCTGGAGGAGGAGATATGAGGGACAATTGGAGAAGTGAATTATATAAATATAAAGTAGTAAAAATTG
AACCATTAGGAGTAGCACCCACCAAGGCAAAGAGAAGAGTGGTGCAGAGAGAAAAAAGAGCAGTGGGAAT
AGGAGCTTTGTTCCTTGGGTTCTTGGGAGCAGCAGGAAGCACTATGGGCGCAGCGTCAATGACGCTGACG
GTACAGGCCAGACAATTATTGTCTGGTATAGTGCAGCAGCAGAACAATTTGCTGAGGGCTATTGAGGCGC
AACAGCATCTGTTGCAACTCACAGTCTGGGGCATCAAGCAGCTCCAGGCAAGAATCCTGGCTGTGGAAAG
ATACCTAAAGGATCAACAGCTCCTGGGGATTTGGGGTTGCTCTGGAAAACTCATTTGCACCACTGCTGTG
CCTTGGAATGCTAGTTGGAGTAATAAATCTCTGGAACAGATTTGGAATCACACGACCTGGATGGAGTGGG
ACAGAGAAATTAACAATTACACAAGCTTAATACACTCCTTAATTGAAGAATCGCAAAACCAGCAAGAAAA
GAATGAACAAGAATTATTGGAATTAGATAAATGGGCAAGTTTGTGGAATTGGTTTAACATAACAAATTGG
CTGTGGTATATAAAATTATTCATAATGATAGTAGGAGGCTTGGTAGGTTTAAGAATAGTTTTTGCTGTAC
TTTCTATAGTGAATAGAGTTAGGCAGGGATATTCACCATTATCGTTTCAGACCCACCTCCCAACCCCGAG
GGGACCCGACAGGCCCGAAGGAATAGAAGAAGAAGGTGGAGAGAGAGACAGAGACAGATCCATTCGATTA
GTGAACGGATCTCGACGGTATCGGTTAACTTTTAAAAGAAAAGGGGGGATTGGGGGGTACAGTGCAGGGG
AAAGAATAGTAGACATAATAGCAACAGACATACAAACTAAAGAATTACAAAAACAAATTACAAAAATTCA
AAATTTTATCGATTCTAGATTCGAGTTTACTCCCTATCAGTGATAGAGAACGTATGAAGAGTTTACTCCC
TATCAGTGATAGAGAACGTATGCAGACTTTACTCCCTATCAGTGATAGAGAACGTATAAGGAGTTTACTC
CCTATCAGTGATAGAGAACGTATGACCAGTTTACTCCCTATCAGTGATAGAGAACGTATCTACAGTTTAC
TCCCTATCAGTGATAGAGAACGTATATCCAGTTTACTCCCTATCAGTGATAGAGAACGTATAAGCTTTAG
GCGTGTACGGTGGGCGCCTATAAAAGCAGAGCTCGTTTAGTGAACCGTCAGATCGCCTGGAGCAATTCCA
CAACACTTTTGTCTTATACCAACTTTCCGTACCACTTCCTACCCTCGTAAAGTCGAGCTTGCGTTGGATC
CACCATGGTGAGCAAGGGCGAGGAGCTGTTCACCGGGGTGGTGCCCATCCTGGTCGAGCTGGACGGCGAC
GTAAACGGCCACAAGTTCAGCGTGTCTGGCGAGGGCGAGGGCGATGCCACCTACGGCAAGCTGACCCTGA
AGTTCATCTGCACCACCGGCAAGCTGCCCGTGCCCTGGCCCACCCTCGTGACCACCCTGACCTACGGCGT
GCAGTGCTTCAGCCGCTACCCCGACCACATGAAGCAGCACGACTTCTTCAAGTCCGCCATGCCCGAAGGC
TACGTCCAGGAGCGCACCATCTTCTTCAAGGACGACGGCAACTACAAGACCCGCGCCGAGGTGAAGTTCG
AGGGCGACACCCTGGTGAACCGCATCGAGCTGAAGGGCATCGACTTCAAGGAGGACGGCAACATCCTGGG
GCACAAGCTGGAGTACAACTACAACAGCCACAACGTCTATATCATGGCCGACAAGCAGAAGAACGGCATC
AAGGCGAACTTCAAGATCCGCCACAACATCGAGGACGGCAGCGTGCAGCTCGCCGACCACTACCAGCAGA
ACACCCCCATCGGCGACGGCCCCGTGCTGCTGCCCGACAACCACTACCTGAGCACCCAGTCCGCCCTGAG
CAAAGACCCCAACGAGAAGCGCGATCACATGGTCCTGCTGGAGTTCGTGACCGCCGCCGGGATCACTCTC
GGCATGGACGAGCTGTACAAGTAATGACGTACGGCGGCCGCCTCGACTAGGGATAACAGGGTAATTGTTT
GAATGAGGCTTCAGTACTTTACAGAATCGTTGCCTGCACATCTTGGAAACACTTGCTGGGATTACTTCGA
CTTCTTAACCCAACAGAAGGCTCGAGAAGGTATATTGCTGTTGACAGTGAGCGAACCGAGGAGCTTTCCA
GAATCTAGTGAAGCCACAGATGTAGATTCTGGAAAGCTCCTCGGTGTGCCTACTGCCTCGCTTCAAGGGG
TCTAGAATTCGAGCAATTATCTTGTTTACTAAAACTGAATACCTTGCTATCTCTTTGATACATTTTTACA
AAGCTGAATTAAAATGGTATAAATTAAATCACTTTTTTCAATTGACGCGTAATTCTACCGGGTAGGGGAG
GCGCTTTTCCCAAGGCAGTCTGGAGCATGCGCTTTAGCAGCCCCGCTGGGCACTTGGCGCTACACAAGTG
GCCTCTGGCCTCGCACACATTCCACATCCACCGGTAGGCGCCAACCGGCTCCGTTCTTTGGTGGCCCCTT
CGCGCCACCTTCTACTCCTCCCCTAGTCAGGAAGTTCCCCCCCGCCCCGCAGCTCGCGTCGTGCAGGACG
TGACAAATGGAAGTAGCACGTCTCACTAGTCTCGTGCAGATGGACAGCACCGCTGAGCAATGGAAGCGGG
TAGGCCTTTGGGGCAGCGGCCAATAGCAGCTTTGCTCCTTCGCTTTCTGGGCTCAGAGGCTGGGAAGGGG
TGGGTCCGGGGGCGGGCTCAGGGGCGGGCTCAGGGGCGGGGCGGGCGCCCGAAGGTCCTCCGGAGGCCCG
GCATTCTGCACGCTTCAAAAGCGCACGTCTGCCGCGCTGTTCTCCTCTTCCTCATCTCCGGGCCTTTCGA
CCTGCAGCCCAAGCTTACCATGACCGAGTACAAGCCCACGGTGCGCCTCGCCACCCGCGACGACGTCCCC
AGGGCCGTACGCACCCTCGCCGCCGCGTTCGCCGACTACCCCGCCACGCGCCACACCGTCGATCCGGACC
GCCACATCGAGCGGGTCACCGAGCTGCAAGAACTCTTCCTCACGCGCGTCGGGCTCGACATCGGCAAGGT
GTGGGTCGCGGACGACGGCGCCGCGGTGGCGGTCTGGACCACGCCGGAGAGCGTCGAAGCGGGGGCGGTG
TTCGCCGAGATCGGCCCGCGCATGGCCGAGTTGAGCGGTTCCCGGCTGGCCGCGCAGCAACAGATGGAAG
GCCTCCTGGCGCCGCACCGGCCCAAGGAGCCCGCGTGGTTCCTGGCCACCGTCGGCGTCTCGCCCGACCA
CCAGGGCAAGGGTCTGGGCAGCGCCGTCGTGCTCCCCGGAGTGGAGGCGGCCGAGCGCGCCGGGGTGCCC
GCCTTCCTGGAGACCTCCGCGCCCCGCAACCTCCCCTTCTACGAGCGGCTCGGCTTCACCGTCACCGCCG
ACGTCGAGGTGCCCGAAGGACCGCGCACCTGGTGCATGACCCGCAAGCCCGGTGCCTGACGCCCGCCCCA
CGACCCGCAGCGCCCGACCGAAAGGAGCGCACGACCCCATGCATCCAATTCCGCCCCCCCCCCCTAACGT
TACTGGCCGAAGCCGCTTGGAATAAGGCCGGTGTGCGTTTGTCTATATGTTATTTTCCACCATATTGCCG
TCTTTTGGCAATGTGAGGGCCCGGAAACCTGGCCCTGTCTTCTTGACGAGCATTCCTAGGGGTCTTTCCC
CTCTCGCCAAAGGAATGCAAGGTCTGTTGAATGTCGTGAAGGAAGCAGTTCCTCTGGAAGCTTCTTGAAG
ACAAACAACGTCTGTAGCGACCCTTTGCAGGCAGCGGAACCCCCCACCTGGCGACAGGTGCCTCTGCGGC
CAAAAGCCACGTGTATAAGATACACCTGCAAAGGCGGCACAACCCCAGTGCCACGTTGTGAGTTGGATAG
TTGTGGAAAGAGTCAAATGGCTCTCCTCAAGCGTATTCAACAAGGGGCTGAAGGATGCCCAGAAGGTACC
CCATTGTATGGGATCTGATCTGGGGCCTCGGTGCACATGCTTTACATGTGTTTAGTCGAGGTTAAAAAAA
CGTCTAGGCCCCCCGAACCACGGGGACGTGGTTTTCCTTTGAAAAACACGATGATAATATGGCCACAACC
ATGAGTAGACTGGACAAGAGCAAAGTCATAAACGGAGCTCTGGAATTACTCAATGGTGTCGGTATCGAAG
GCCTGACGACAAGGAAACTCGCTCAAAAGCTGGGAGTTGAGCAGCCTACCCTGTACTGGCACGTGAAGAA
CAAGCGGGCCCTGCTCGATGCCCTGCCAATCGAGATGCTGGACAGGCATCATACCCACTTCTGCCCCCTG
GAAGGCGAGTCATGGCAAGACTTTCTGCGGAACAACGCCAAGTCATACCGCTGTGCTCTCCTCTCACATC
GCGACGGGGCTAAAGTGCATCTCGGCACCCGCCCAACAGAGAAACAGTACGAAACCCTGGAAAATCAGCT
CGCGTTCCTGTGTCAGCAAGGCTTCTCCCTGGAGAACGCACTGTACGCTCTGTCCGCCGTGGGCCACTTT
ACACTGGGCTGCGTATTGGAGGAACAGGAGCATCAAGTAGCAAAAGAGGAAAGAGAGACACCTACCACCG
ATTCTATGCCCCCACTTCTGAGACAAGCAATTGAGCTGTTCGACCGGCAGGGAGCCGAACCTGCCTTCCT
TTTCGGCCTGGAACTAATCATATGTGGCCTGGAGAAACAGCTAAAGTGCGAAAGCGGCGGGCCGACCGAC
GCCCTTGACGATTTTGACTTAGACATGCTCCCAGCCGATGCCCTTGACGACTTTGACCTTGATATGCTGC
CTGCTGACGCTCTTGACGATTTTGACCTTGACATGCTCCCCGGGTAATCCGGACTCGACCTGCAGCCAAG
CTTATCGAAACGCGTCTGGAACAATCAACCTCTGGATTACAAAATTTGTGAAAGATTGACTGGTATTCTT
AACTATGTTGCTCCTTTTACGCTATGTGGATACGCTGCTTTAATGCCTTTGTATCATGCTATTGCTTCCC
GTATGGCTTTCATTTTCTCCTCCTTGTATAAATCCTGGTTGCTGTCTCTTTATGAGGAGTTGTGGCCCGT
TGTCAGGCAACGTGGCGTGGTGTGCACTGTGTTTGCTGACGCAACCCCCACTGGTTGGGGCATTGCCACC
ACCTGTCAGCTCCTTTCCGGGACTTTCGCTTTCCCCCTCCCTATTGCCACGGCGGAACTCATCGCCGCCT
GCCTTGCCCGCTGCTGGACAGGGGCTCGGCTGTTGGGCACTGACAATTCCGTGGTGTTGTCGGGGAAGCT
GACGTCCTTTCCATGGCTGCTCGCCTGTGTTGCCACCTGGATTCTGCGCGGGACGTCCTTCTGCTACGTC
CCTTCGGCCCTCAATCCAGCGGACCTTCCTTCCCGCGGCCTGCTGCCGGCTCTGCGGCCTCTTCCGCGTC
TTCGCCTTCGCCCTCAGACGAGTCGGATCTCCCTTTGGGCCGCCTCCCCGCCTGGAATTAATTCTGCAGT
CGAGACCTAGAAAAACATGGAGCAATCACAAGTAGCAATACAGCAGCTACCAATGCTGATTGTGCCTGGC
TAGAAGCACAAGAGGAGGAGGAGGTGGGTTTTCCAGTCACACCTCAGGTACCTTTAAGACCAATGACTTA
CAAGGCAGCTGTAGATCTTAGCCACTTTTTAAAAGAAAAGGGGGGACTGGAAGGGCTAATTCACTCCCAA
CGAAGACAAGATCTGCTTTTTGCTTGTACTGGGTCTCTCTGGTTAGACCAGATCTGAGCCTGGGAGCTCT
CTGGCTAACTAGGGAACCCACTGCTTAAGCCTCAATAAAGCTTGCCTTGAGTGCTTCAAGTAGTGTGTGC
CCGTCTGTTGTGTGACTCTGGTAACTAGAGATCCCTCAGACCCTTTTAGTCAGTGTGGAAAATCTCTAGC
AGTAGTAGTTCATGTCATCTTATTATTCAGTATTTATAACTTGCAAAGAAATGAATATCAGAGAGTGAGA
GGAACTTGTTTATTGCAGCTTATAATGGTTACAAATAAAGCAATAGCATCACAAATTTCACAAATAAAGC
ATTTTTTTCACTGCATTCTAGTTGTGGTTTGTCCAAACTCATCAATGTATCTTATCATGTCTGGCTCTAG
CTATCCCGCCCCTAACTCCGCCCATCCCGCCCCTAACTCCGCCCAGTTCCGCCCATTCTCCGCCCCATGG
CTGACTAATTTTTTTTATTTATGCAGAGGCCGAGGCCGCCTCGGCCTCTGAGCTATTCCAGAAGTAGTGA
GGAGGCTTTTTTGGAGGCCTAGGGACGTACCCAATTCGCCCTATAGTGAGTCGTATTACGCGCGCTCACT
GGCCGTCGTTTTACAACGTCGTGACTGGGAAAACCCTGGCGTTACCCAACTTAATCGCCTTGCAGCACAT
CCCCCTTTCGCCAGCTGGCGTAATAGCGAAGAGGCCCGCACCGATCGCCCTTCCCAACAGTTGCGCAGCC
TGAATGGCGAATGGG
[124 nt withheld, positions 7926-8049]
C
[91 nt withheld, positions 8051-8141]
A
[49 nt withheld, positions 8143-8191]
CCTTTGACGTTGGAGTCCACGTTCTTT
[37 nt withheld, positions 8219-8255]
ACCCTATCTCGGTCTATTCTTTTGATTTATAAGGGATTTTGCCGATTTCGGCCTATTGGTTAAAAAATGA
GCTGATTTAACAAAAATTTAACGCGAATTTTAACAAAATATTAACGCTTACAATTTAGGTGGCACTTTTC
GGGGAAATGTGCGCGGAACCCCTATTTGTTTATTTTTCTAAATACATTCAAATATGTATCCGCTCATGAG
ACAATAACCCTGATAAATGCTTCAATAATATTGAAAAAGGAAGAGTATGAGTATTCAACATTTCCGTGTC
GCCCTTATTCCCTTTTTTGCGGCATTTTGCCTTCCTGTTTTTGCTCACCCAGAAACGCTGGTGAAAGTAA
AAGATGCTGAAGATCAGTTGGGTGCACGAGTGGGTTACATCGAACTGGATCTCAACAGCGGTAAGATCCT
TGAGAGTTTTCGCCCCGAAGAACGTTTTCCAATGATGAGCACTTTTAAAGTTCTGCTATGTGGCGCGGTA
TTATCCCGTATTGACGCCGGGCAAGAGCAACTCGGTCGCCGCATACACTATTCTCAGAATGACTTGGTTG
AGTACTCACCAGTCACAGAAAAGCATCTTACGGATGGCATGACAGTAAGAGAATTATGCAGTGCTGCCAT
AACCATGAGTGATAACACTGCGGCCAACTTACTTCTGACAACGATCGGAGGACCGAAGGAGCTAACCGCT
TTTTTGCACAACATGGGGGATCATGTAACTCGCCTTGATCGTTGGGAACCGGAGCTGAATGAAGCCATAC
CAAACGACGAGCGTGACACCACGATGCCTGTAGCAATGGCAACAACGTTGCGCAAACTATTAACTGGCGA
ACTACTTACTCTAGCTTCCCGGCAACAATTAATAGACTGGATGGAGGCGGATAAAGTTGCAGGACCACTT
CTGCGCTCGGCCCTTCCGGCTGGCTGGTTTATTGCTGATAAATCTGGAGCCGGTGAGCGTGGGTCTCGCG
GTATCATTGCAGCACTGGGGCCAGATGGTAAGCCCTCCCGTATCGTAGTTATCTACACGACGGGGAGTCA
GGCAACTATGGATGAACGAAATAGACAGATCGCTGAGATAGGTGCCTCACTGATTAAGCATTGGTAACTG
TCAGACCAAGTTTACTCATATATACTTTAGATTGATTTAAAACTTCATTTTTAATTTAAAAGGATCTAGG
TGAAGATCCTTTTTGATAATCTCATGACCAAAATCCCTTAACGTGAGTTTTCGTTCCACTGAGCGTCAGA
CCCCGTAGAAAAGATCAAAGGATCTTCTTGAGATCCTTTTTTTCTGCGCGTAATCTGCTGCTTGCAAACA
AAAAAACCACCGCTACCAGCGGTGGTTTGTTTGCCGGATCAAGAGCTACCAACTCTTTTTCCGAAGGTAA
CTGGCTTCAGCAGAGCGCAGATACCAAATACTGTTCTTCTAGTGTAGCCGTAGTTAGGCCACCACTTCAA
GAACTCTGTAGCACCGCCTACATACCTCGCTCTGCTAATCCTGTTACCAGTGGCTGCTGCCAGTGGCGAT
AAGTCGTGTCTTACCGGGTTGGACTCAAGACGATAGTTACCGGATAAGGCGCAGCGGTCGGGCTGAACGG
GGGGTTCGTGCACACAGCCCAGCTTGGAGCGAACGACCTACACCGAACTGAGATACCTACAGCGTGAGCT
ATGAGAAAGCGCCACGCTTCCCGAAGGGAGAAAGGCGGACAGGTATCCGGTAAGCGGCAGGGTCGGAACA
GGAGAGCGCACGAGGGAGCTTCCAGGGGGAAACGCCTGGTATCTTTATAGTCCTGTCGGGTTTCGCCACC
TCTGACTTGAGCGTCGATTTTTGTGATGCTCGTCAGGGGGGCGGAGCCTATGGAAAAACGCCAGCAACGC
GGCCTTTTTACGGTTCCTGGCCTTTTGCTGGCCTTTTGCTCACATGTTCTTTCCTGCGTTATCCCCTGAT
TCTGTGGATAACCGTATTACCGCCTTTGAGTGAGCTGATACCGCTCGCCGCAGCCG
Features (pLannotate 1.2.2; 32 found; start..end, strand, type, name):
      1..41      +  rep_origin     RSF ori (fragment): Plasmids containing the RSF 1030 origin of replication can be propagated in E. coli cells that contain additional plasmids with compatible origins.
     43..135     +  CDS            lacI (fragment): lac repressor; lacI; The lac repressor binds to the lac operator to inhibit transcription in E. coli. This inhibition can be relieved by adding lactose or isopropyl-β-D-thiogalactopyranoside (IPTG).
    148..169     +  protein_bind   CAP binding site: CAP binding activates transcription in the presence of cAMP. E. coli catabolite activator protein
    184..214     +  promoter       lac promoter: promoter for the E. coli lac operon
    222..238     +  protein_bind   lac operator: The lac repressor binds to the lac operator to inhibit transcription in E. coli. This inhibition can be relieved by adding lactose or isopropyl-β-D-thiogalactopyranoside (IPTG). lac repressor encoded by lacI
    283..301     +  promoter       T3 promoter: promoter for bacteriophage T3 RNA polymerase
    329..555     +  promoter       RSV promoter: Rous sarcoma virus enhancer/promoter
    556..736     +  LTR            5' LTR (truncated): truncated 5' long terminal repeat (LTR) from HIV-1
    783..908     +  misc_feature   HIV-1 Ψ: packaging signal of human immunodeficiency virus type 1
    892..1255    +  CDS            HIV-1 gag (fragment): gag protein from human immunodeficiency virus 1; gag
   1401..1634    +  misc_feature   RRE: The Rev response element (RRE) of HIV-1 allows for Rev-dependent mRNA export from the nucleus to the cytoplasm.
   2011..2111    +  CDS            Rev (fragment): human immunodeficiency virus 1 (HIV-1) Rev protein; rev; enhances nuclear export of unspliced and incompletely spliced viral mRNAs
   2130..2247    +  misc_feature   cPPT/CTS: central polypurine tract and central termination sequence of HIV-1
   2263..2641    +  promoter       TRE3G promoter: 3rd-generation Tet-responsive promoter that can be activated by binding of Tet-On® 3G
   2665..3384    +  CDS            EGFP: the original enhanced GFP (Yang et al., 1996) mammalian codon-optimized
   3651..3745    +  ncRNA          3' miR-30a (fragment): sequence downstream of the 71-nt precursor of the human miR-30a microRNA (Zeng et al., 2002) miRNA
   3770..4269    +  promoter       PGK promoter: mouse phosphoglycerate kinase 1 promoter
   4290..4889    +  CDS            PuroR: puromycin N-acetyltransferase; pac from Streptomyces alboniger; confers resistance to puromycin
   5055..5517    +  misc_feature   IRES: internal ribosome entry site (IRES) of the encephalomyocarditis virus (EMCV)
   5540..6228    +  CDS            rtTA3 (fragment): reverse tetracycline transactivator 3 activates expression from Tet-responsive promoters in the presence of doxycycline
   6158..6268    +  CDS            VP48: 3 tandem repeats of the minimal activation domain of herpes simplex virus VP16 (Cheng et al., 2013)
   6323..6911    +  misc_feature   WPRE: woodchuck hepatitis virus posttranscriptional regulatory element
   6928..7116    +  CDS            nef (fragment): NEF_HV1Z2 - Experimental evidence at protein level: Swiss-Prot protein existence level 1. Extracellular Nef protein targets CD4(+) T-lymphocytes for apoptosis by interacting with CXCR4 surface receptors. From Human immunodeficiency virus type 1 group M subtype D (isolate Z2/CDC-Z34) (HIV-1).
   7118..7351    +  LTR            3' LTR (ΔU3): self-inactivating 3' long terminal repeat (LTR) from HIV-1
   7423..7544    +  polyA_signal   SV40 poly(A) signal: SV40 polyadenylation signal
   7584..7719    +  rep_origin     SV40 ori: SV40 origin of replication
   7740..7758    -  promoter       T7 promoter: promoter for bacteriophage T7 RNA polymerase
   7766..7921    +  CDS            lacZα (fragment): LacZα fragment of β-galactosidase; lacZ fragment
   7926..8354    +  rep_origin     f1 ori (sequence partly withheld): f1 bacteriophage origin of replication; arrow indicates direction of (+) strand synthesis
   8407..8511    +  promoter       AmpR promoter: bla
   8512..9372    +  CDS            AmpR: β-lactamase; bla; confers resistance to ampicillin, carbenicillin, and related antibiotics
   9543..10131   +  rep_origin     ori: high-copy-number ColE1/pMB1/pBR322/pUC origin of replication
