[The description below was written by a language model from this plasmid's Addgene catalogue record and pLannotate feature annotations shown in this document.]
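Description:
LT3GEPIR-ARshRNA3 is a lentiviral, all-in-one doxycycline-inducible shRNA vector built on the LT3GEPIR backbone and designed to knock down the human androgen receptor (AR). It is propagated in E. coli as a high-copy plasmid through a ColE1/pUC-type origin with ampicillin selection (AmpR). An f1 origin and an SV40 origin are also annotated. The viral portion has a self-inactivating design. An RSV promoter drives a truncated HIV-1 5' LTR, followed by the Ψ packaging signal, RRE and cPPT/CTS. The cassette ends in a ΔU3 3' LTR and an SV40 polyadenylation signal, with a WPRE placed upstream of the 3' LTR to enhance transcript expression.

The payload consists of two expression units. In the first, the Tet-responsive TRE3G promoter drives EGFP, and the 125 bp AR shRNA3 insert sits downstream of EGFP between XhoI and EcoRI sites. The annotated 3' miR-30a flanking sequence indicates that the hairpin is embedded in a microRNA-type scaffold within the same transcript, so GFP fluorescence should report shRNA induction. The hairpin itself is not separately annotated in the feature table. In the second unit, a constitutive mouse PGK promoter expresses puromycin N-acetyltransferase and, through an EMCV IRES, the reverse tetracycline transactivator rtTA3. Transduced cells can therefore be selected with puromycin, and they already carry the transactivator needed to switch on the TRE3G cassette when doxycycline is added. The stated purpose is inducible knockdown of AR expression, and the associated study examined enzalutamide cytotoxicity and androgen receptor dependence in desmoplastic small round cell tumor.
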