Addgene plasmid #220563: LT3GEPIR-ARshRNA3
Purpose: To inducibly knockdown AR expression
Depositing lab: Sean Lee. Depositing organization: Tulane University. Publication: Enzalutamide induces cytotoxicity in desmoplastic small round cell tumor independent of the androgen receptor. Magrath JW, Goldberg IN, Truong DD, Hartono AB, Sampath SS, Jackson CE, Ghosh A, Cardin DL, Zhang H, Ludwig JA, Lee SB. Commun Biol. 2024 Apr 4;7(1):411. doi: 10.1038/s42003-024-06003-0. PubMed 38575753.
Backbone
  Vector backbone: LT3GEPIR
  Backbone manufacturer: Dr. Johannes Zuber
  Vector type: Lentiviral
  Selectable markers: Puromycin
Growth in bacteria
  Bacterial resistance: Ampicillin, 100 μg/mL
  Growth temperature: 37°C
  Growth strain: NEB Stable
  Copy number: High Copy
Gene/Insert
  Gene/Insert name: AR shRNA3
  gRNA/shRNA sequence: ACCGAGGAGCTTTCCAGAATC
  Species: H. sapiens (human)
  Insert size (bp): 125
  Entrez Gene: AR (a.k.a. AIS, AR8, DHTR, HUMARA, HYSP1, KD, NR3C4, SBMA, SMAX1, TFM)
  Promoter: TRE3G (TetOP) promoter
  Cloning method: Restriction Enzyme; 5′ cloning site XhoI (not destroyed); 3′ cloning site EcoRI (not destroyed)
  Sequencing primers: 5′ TGTTTGAATGAGGCTTCAGTAC; 3′ CAGCGGGGCTGCTAAAGCGCATGC
Terms and licenses: Academic/Nonprofit Terms; Industry Terms: Not Available to Industry
How to cite: LT3GEPIR-ARshRNA3 was a gift from Sean Lee (Addgene plasmid # 220563 ; http://n2t.net/addgene:220563 ; RRID:Addgene_220563)
